Addgene plasmid #152589: pGBW-m4134357
Purpose: Mammalian expression plasmid for SARS-CoV-2 M (membrane)
Depositing lab: Ginkgo Bioworks & Benjie Chen. Depositing organization: Ginkgo Bioworks.
Backbone
  Vector backbone: pTwist_CMV_Puro_6
  Backbone size w/o insert (bp): 6080
  Vector type: Mammalian Expression
  Selectable markers: Puromycin
Growth in bacteria
  Bacterial resistance: Ampicillin, 100 μg/mL
  Growth temperature: 37°C
  Growth strain: DH5alpha
  Copy number: High Copy
Gene/Insert
  Gene/Insert name: SARS-CoV-2 M (membrane) (alt names: membrane glycoprotein; M protein)
  Species: Severe acute respiratory syndrome coronavirus 2
  Insert size (bp): 662
  Mutation: wt
  Entrez Gene: M (a.k.a. GU280_gp05)
  Promoter: CMV
  Tag / fusion protein: Cleavable TEV;6xHis-003 (C terminal on backbone)
  Cloning method: Unknown
Resource information
  A portion of this plasmid was derived from a plasmid made by: GinkgoBioworks
Depositor comments: NCBI reference sequence: YP_009724393.1
How to cite: pGBW-m4134357 was a gift from Ginkgo Bioworks & Benjie Chen (Addgene plasmid # 152589 ; http://n2t.net/addgene:152589 ; RRID:Addgene_152589)
