[The description below was written by a language model from this plasmid's Addgene catalogue record and pLannotate feature annotations shown in this document.]
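Description:
pGBW-m4134357 is a mammalian expression plasmid built on the pTwist_CMV_Puro_6 backbone that carries the wild-type membrane (M) glycoprotein of SARS-CoV-2. It is propagated in E. coli as a high-copy plasmid through a ColE1/pUC-type origin and selected with ampicillin via a full-length β-lactamase gene. The sequenced record is about 6.8 kb, consistent with the stated backbone plus an insert of roughly 660 bp.

The M coding sequence sits downstream of the human cytomegalovirus immediate early enhancer and promoter elements, which drive strong constitutive transcription in mammalian cells, and is followed by an SV40 polyadenylation signal. According to the catalogue entry, the backbone supplies a C-terminal tag consisting of a TEV protease cleavage site and a 6xHis tag. The feature table annotates the 6xHis sequence shortly after the M open reading frame; the TEV site is not annotated separately but would fit the short gap between them. This arrangement allows affinity purification or detection of the protein through the histidine tag, with the option of removing the tag by TEV cleavage.

A separate cassette places a puromycin N-acetyltransferase gene under the human ubiquitin C promoter with a synthetic poly(A) signal, permitting puromycin selection of transfected or stably expressing mammalian cells. The backbone also carries β-globin insulator elements, bacterial rrnG and T7 terminators, and an additional synthetic poly(A) signal around the functional units, which presumably limit transcriptional read-through and interference between them. The construct is intended for expressing tagged SARS-CoV-2 M protein in mammalian cells. M is a viral envelope component central to virion assembly, but the record does not specify particular downstream applications.
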