Features (pLannotate 1.2.2; 21 found; start..end, strand, type, name):
      1..304     +  enhancer       CMV enhancer: human cytomegalovirus immediate early enhancer
    377..394     -  promoter       CMV promoter (fragment): human cytomegalovirus (CMV) immediate early promoter
    457..508     +  promoter       CMVd2 promoter: truncated human cytomegalovirus (CMV) immediate early promoter that yields moderately reduced expression relative to the full-length promoter
    583..1248    +  CDS            VME1_SARS2: Experimental evidence at protein level: Swiss-Prot protein existence level 1. Component of the viral envelope that plays a central role in virus morphogenesis and assembly via its interactions with other viral proteins (By similarity). Regulates the localization of S protein at cis-Golgi, the place of virus budding (PubMed:33229438). May act by binding cytoplasmic c-terminus of S (PubMed:33229438). From Severe acute respiratory syndrome coronavirus 2 (2019-nCoV) (SARS-CoV-2).
   1270..1287    +  CDS            6xHis: 6xHis affinity tag
   1340..1461    -  polyA_signal   SV40 poly(A) signal: SV40 polyadenylation signal
   1484..1553    -  CDS            large T antigen (fragment): large T antigen from SV40 (simian virus 40)
   1576..1622    +  terminator     T7 terminator: transcription terminator for bacteriophage T7 RNA polymerase
   1652..1788    +  terminator     rrnG terminator: transcription terminator from the E. coli ribosomal RNA rrnG operon (Albrechtsen et al., 1991)
   1833..1904    +  misc_feature   3' β-globin insulator: insulator downstream of the human β-globin locus (Farrell et al., 2002)
   2130..2718    -  rep_origin     ori: high-copy-number ColE1/pMB1/pBR322/pUC origin of replication
   2890..2954    -  CDS            bla(M) (fragment): β-lactamase lacking the signal sequence; bla(M); allows cytosolic expression of β-lactamase
   3218..4427    +  promoter       UbC promoter: human ubiquitin C promoter
   4431..5028    +  CDS            PuroR (fragment): puromycin N-acetyltransferase; pac from Streptomyces; confers resistance to puromycin
   5057..5105    +  polyA_signal   poly(A) signal: synthetic polyadenylation signal
   5371..6231    +  CDS            AmpR: β-lactamase; bla; confers resistance to ampicillin, carbenicillin, and related antibiotics
   6244..6380    +  terminator     rrnG terminator: transcription terminator from the E. coli ribosomal RNA rrnG operon (Albrechtsen et al., 1991)
   6532..6603    +  misc_feature   5' β-globin insulator: insulator upstream of the human β-globin locus (Farrell et al., 2002)
   6608..6654    -  terminator     T7 terminator: transcription terminator for bacteriophage T7 RNA polymerase
   6672..6720    -  polyA_signal   poly(A) signal: synthetic polyadenylation signal
   6751..6800    +  enhancer       CMV enhancer (fragment): human cytomegalovirus immediate early enhancer
>Addgene plasmid #152589 | pGBW-m4134357 | addgene full sequence | sequence record 317728 | Addgene NGS Result
CGTTACATAACTTACGGTAAATGGCCCGCCTGGCTGACCGCCCAACGACCCCCGCCCATTGACGTCAATA
ATGACGTATGTTCCCATAGTAACGCCAATAGGGACTTTCCATTGACGTCAATGGGTGGAGTATTTACGGT
AAACTGCCCACTTGGCAGTACATCAAGTGTATCATATGCCAAGTACGCCCCCTATTGACGTCAATGACGG
TAAATGGCCCGCCTGGCATTATGCCCAGTACATGACCTTATGGGACTTTCCTACTTGGCAGTACATCTAC
GTATTAGTCATCGCTATTACCATGCTGATGCGGTTTTGGCAGTACATCAATGGGCGTGGATAGCGGTTTG
ACTCACGGGGATTTCCAAGTCTCCACCCCATTGACGTCAATGGGAGTTTGTTTTGGCACCAAAATCAACG
GGACTTTCCAAAATGTCGTAACAACTCCGCCCCATTGACGCAAATGGGCGGTAGGCGTGTACGGTGGGAG
GTCTATATAAGCAGAGCTGGTTTAGTGAACCGTCAGATCAGATCTTTGTCGATCCTACCATCCACTCGAC
ACACCCGCCAGCGGCCGCCACCATGGCGGACAGCAACGGCACTATTACAGTCGAAGAGCTTAAGAAATTA
CTCGAGCAGTGGAATTTGGTAATAGGATTCCTGTTTCTAACGTGGATCTGTCTGCTGCAATTCGCATATG
CCAACCGGAATAGATTTCTCTACATCATTAAGTTGATCTTCCTGTGGCTGCTTTGGCCTGTGACCTTGGC
TTGCTTTGTTCTGGCCGCCGTGTACCGCATAAACTGGATTACCGGTGGGATCGCTATCGCAATGGCGTGC
CTCGTGGGCCTTATGTGGCTGTCCTATTTTATAGCCTCATTCCGACTCTTTGCTCGTACTAGGAGTATGT
GGTCTTTCAATCCCGAAACAAATATTTTACTAAACGTCCCGCTGCATGGGACCATTTTAACAAGACCATT
GCTAGAGAGCGAGCTCGTGATCGGCGCAGTTATACTGCGGGGACACCTCAGGATCGCCGGACACCATCTG
GGTCGCTGTGATATTAAAGACCTGCCCAAGGAAATAACAGTGGCTACCTCGCGTACTCTTTCATACTATA
AACTGGGAGCCAGCCAGAGAGTGGCCGGGGATTCTGGCTTCGCAGCATATAGTCGATACAGGATCGGGAA
CTACAAGCTGAATACGGACCACTCCTCCTCTAGTGATAATATTGCATTGCTCGTACAGGAAAACCTTTAC
TTTCAGTCGCACCATCACCATCACCATTAAGCTAGCTTGACTGACTGAGATACAGCGTACCTTCAGCTCA
CAGACATGATAAGATACATTGATGAGTTTGGACAAACCACAACTAGAATGCAGTGAAAAAAATGCTTTAT
TTGTGAAATTTGTGATGCTATTGCTTTATTTGTAACCATTATAAGCTGCAATAAACAAGTTAACAACAAC
AATTGCATTCATTTTATGTTTCAGGTTCAGGGGGAGGTGTGGGAGGTTTTTTAAAGCAAGTAAAACCTCT
ACAAATGTGGTATTGGCCCATCTCTATCGGTATCGTAGCATAACCCCTTGGGGCCTCTAAACGGGTCTTG
AGGGGTTTTTTGTGCCCCTCGGGCCGGATTGCTATCTACCGGCATTGGCGCAGAAAAAAATGCCTGATGC
GACGCTGCGCGTCTTATACTCCCACATATGCCAGATTCAGCAACGGATACGGCTTCCCCAACTTGCCCAC
TTCCATACGTGTCCTCCTTACCAGAAATTTATCCTTAAGGTCGTCAGCTATCCTGCAGGCGATCTCTCGA
TTTCGATCAAGACATTCCTTTAATGGTCTTTTCTGGACACCACTAGGGGTCAGAAGTAGTTCATCAAACT
TTCTTCCCTCCCTAATCTCATTGGTTACCTTGGGCTATCGAAACTTAATTAACCAGTCAAGTCAGCTACT
TGGCGAGATCGACTTGTCTGGGTTTCGACTACGCTCAGAATTGCGTCAGTCAAGTTCGATCTGGTCCTTG
CTATTGCACCCGTTCTCCGATTACGAGTTTCATTTAAATCATGTGAGCAAAAGGCCAGCAAAAGGCCAGG
AACCGTAAAAAGGCCGCGTTGCTGGCGTTTTTCCATAGGCTCCGCCCCCCTGACGAGCATCACAAAAATC
GACGCTCAAGTCAGAGGTGGCGAAACCCGACAGGACTATAAAGATACCAGGCGTTTCCCCCTGGAAGCTC
CCTCGTGCGCTCTCCTGTTCCGACCCTGCCGCTTACCGGATACCTGTCCGCCTTTCTCCCTTCGGGAAGC
GTGGCGCTTTCTCATAGCTCACGCTGTAGGTATCTCAGTTCGGTGTAGGTCGTTCGCTCCAAGCTGGGCT
GTGTGCACGAACCCCCCGTTCAGCCCGACCGCTGCGCCTTATCCGGTAACTATCGTCTTGAGTCCAACCC
GGTAAGACACGACTTATCGCCACTGGCAGCAGCCACTGGTAACAGGATTAGCAGAGCGAGGTATGTAGGC
GGTGCTACAGAGTTCTTGAAGTGGTGGCCTAACTACGGCTACACTAGAAGAACAGTATTTGGTATCTGCG
CTCTGCTGAAGCCAGTTACCTTCGGAAAAAGAGTTGGTAGCTCTTGATCCGGCAAACAAACCACCGCTGG
TAGCGGTGGTTTTTTTGTTTGCAAGCAGCAGATTACGCGCAGAAAAAAAGGATCTCAAGAAGATCCTTTG
ATCTTTTCTACGGGGTCTGACGCTCAGTGGAACGAAAACTCACGTTAAGGGATTTTGGTCATGAGATTAT
CAAAAAGGATCTTCACCTAGATCCTTTTAAATTAAAAATGAAGTTTTAAATCAATCTAAAGTATATATGA
GTAAACTTGGTCTGACAGTTACCAATGCTTAATCAGTGAGGCACCTATCTCAGCGATCTGTCTATTTCGT
TCATCCATAGTTGCATTTAAATTTCCGAACTCTCCAAGGCCCTCGTCGGAAAATCTTCAAACCTTTCGTC
CGATCCATCTTGCAGGCTACCTCTCGAACGAACTATCGCAAGTCTCTTGGCCGGCCTTGCGCCTTGGCTA
TTGCTTGGCAGCGCCTATCGCCAGGTATTACTCCAATCCCGAATATCCGAGATCGGGATCACCCGAGAGA
AGTTCAACCTACATCCTCAATCCCGATCTATCCGAGATCCGAGGAATATCGAAATCGGGGCGCGCCTGGC
CTCCGCGCCGGGTTTTGGCGCCTCCCGCGGGCGCCCCCCTCGTCACGGCGAGCGCTGCCACGTCAGACGA
AGGGCGCAGGAGCGTCCTGATCCTTCCGCCCGGACGCTCAGGACAGCGGCCCGCTGCTCATAAGACTCGG
CCTTAGAACCCCAGTATCAGCAGAAGGACATTTTAGGACGGGACTTGGGTGACTCTAGGGCACTGGTTTT
CTTTCCAGAGAGCGGAACAGGCGAGGAAAAGTAGTCCCTTCTCGGCGATTCTGCGGAGGGATCTCCGTGG
GGCGGTGAACGCCGATGATTATATAAGGACGCGCCGGGTGTGGCACAGCTAGTTCCGTCGCAGCCGGGAT
TTGGGTCGCGGTTCTTGTTTGTGGATCGCTGTGATCGTCACTTGGTGAGTAGCGGGCTGCTGGGCTGGCC
GGGGCTTTCGTGGCCGCCGGGCCGCTCGGTGGGACGGAAGCGTGTGGAGAGACCGCCAAGGGCTGTAGTC
TGGGTCCGCGAGCAAGGTTGCCCTGAACTGGGGGTTGGGGGGAGCGCAGCAAAATGGCGGCTGTTCCCGA
GTCTTGAATGGAAGACGCTTGTGAGGCGGGCTGTGAGGTCGTTGAAACAAGGTGGGGGGCATGGTGGGCG
GCAAGAACCCAAGGTCTTGAGCCCTTCGCTAATGCGGGAAAGCTCTTATTCGGGTGAGATGGGCTGGGCA
CCATCTGGGGACCCTGACGTGAAGTTTGTCACTGACTGGAGAACTCGGTTTGTCGTCTGTTGCGGGGGCG
GCAGTTATGGCGGTGCCGTTGGGCAGTGCACCCGTACCTTTGGGAGCGCGCGCCCTCGTCGTGTCGTGAC
GTCACCCGTTCTGTTGGCTTATAATGCAGGGTGGGGCCACCTGCCGGTAGGTGTGCGGTAGGCTTTTCTC
CGTCGCAGGACGCAGGGTTCGGGCCTAGGGTAGGCTCTCCTGAATCGACAGGCGCCGGACCTCTGGTGAG
GGGAGGGATAAGTGAGGCGTCAGTTTCTTTGGTCGGTTTTATGTACCTATCTTCTTAAGTAGCTGAAGCT
CCGGTTTTGAACTATGCGCTCGGGGTTGGCGAGTGTGTTTTGTGAAGTTTTTTAGGCACCTTTTGAAATG
TAATCATTTGGGTCAATATGTAATTTTCAGTGTTAGACTTGTAAATTGTCCGCTAAATTCTGGCCGTTTT
TGGCTTTTTTGTTAGACAACATGACCGAGTACAAGCCCACGGTGCGCCTCGCCACCCGCGACGACGTCCC
CAGGGCCGTACGCACCCTCGCCGCCGCGTTCGCCGACTACCCCGCCACGCGCCACACCGTCGATCCGGAC
CGCCACATCGAGCGGGTCACCGAGCTGCAAGAACTCTTCCTCACGCGCGTCGGGCTCGACATCGGCAAGG
TGTGGGTCGCGGACGACGGCGCCGCGGTGGCGGTCTGGACCACGCCGGAGAGCGTCGAAGCGGGGGCGGT
GTTCGCCGAGATCGGCCCGCGCATGGCCGAGTTGAGCGGTTCCCGGCTGGCCGCGCAGCAACAGATGGAG
GGCCTCCTGGCGCCGCACCGGCCCAAGGAGCCCGCGTGGTTCCTGGCCACCGTCGGCGTCTCGCCCGACC
ACCAGGGCAAGGGTCTGGGCAGCGCCGTCGTGCTCCCCGGAGTGGAGGCCGCCGAGCGCGCCGGGGTGCC
CGCCTTCCTGGAGACCTCCGCGCCCCGCAACCTCCCCTTCTACGAGCGGCTCGGCTTCACCGTCACCGCC
GACGTCGAGGTGCCCGAAGGACCGCGCACCTGGTGCATGACCCGCAAGCCCGGTGCCTAGGCTAGTATGT
AAGCCTAGTCTTAGATAATAAAATCGCTATCCATCGAAGATGGATGTGTGTTGGTTTTTTGTGTGTGTAA
CGCTAGGCGCGCCTGGTGTACCGAGAACGATCCTCTCAGTGCGAGTCTCGACGATCCATATCGTTGCTTG
GCAGTCAGCCAGTCGGAATCCAGCTTGGGACCCAGGAAGTCCAATCGTCAGATATTGTACTCAAGCCTGG
TCACGGCAGCGTACCGATCTGTTTAAACCTAGATATTGATAGTCTGATCGGTCAACGTATAATCGAGTCC
TAGCTTTTGCAAACATCTATCAAGAGACAGGATCAGCAGGAGGCTTTCGCATGAGTATTCAACATTTCCG
TGTCGCCCTTATTCCCTTTTTTGCGGCATTTTGCCTTCCTGTTTTTGCTCACCCAGAAACGCTGGTGAAA
GTAAAAGATGCTGAAGATCAGTTGGGTGCGCGAGTGGGTTACATCGAACTGGATCTCAACAGCGGTAAGA
TCCTTGAGAGTTTTCGCCCCGAAGAACGCTTTCCAATGATGAGCACTTTTAAAGTTCTGCTATGTGGCGC
GGTATTATCCCGTATTGACGCCGGGCAAGAGCAACTCGGTCGCCGCATACACTATTCTCAGAATGACTTG
GTTGAGTATTCACCAGTCACAGAAAAGCATCTTACGGATGGCATGACAGTAAGAGAATTATGCAGTGCTG
CCATAACCATGAGTGATAACACTGCGGCCAACTTACTTCTGACAACGATTGGAGGACCGAAGGAGCTAAC
CGCTTTTTTGCACAACATGGGGGATCATGTAACTCGCCTTGATCGTTGGGAACCGGAGCTGAATGAAGCC
ATACCAAACGACGAGCGTGACACCACGATGCCTGTAGCAATGGCAACAACCTTGCGTAAACTATTAACTG
GCGAACTACTTACTCTAGCTTCCCGGCAACAGTTGATAGACTGGATGGAGGCGGATAAAGTTGCAGGACC
ACTTCTGCGCTCGGCCCTTCCGGCTGGCTGGTTTATTGCTGATAAATCTGGAGCCGGTGAGCGTGGGTCT
CGCGGTATCATTGCAGCACTGGGGCCAGATGGTAAGCCCTCCCGTATCGTAGTTATCTACACGACGGGGA
GTCAGGCAACTATGGATGAACGAAATAGACAGATCGCTGAGATAGGTGCCTCACTGATTAAGCATTGGTA
ACCGATTCTAGGTGCATTGGCGCAGAAAAAAATGCCTGATGCGACGCTGCGCGTCTTATACTCCCACATA
TGCCAGATTCAGCAACGGATACGGCTTCCCCAACTTGCCCACTTCCATACGTGTCCTCCTTACCAGAAAT
TTATCCTTAAGATCCCGAATCGTTTAAACTCGACTCTGGCTCTATCGAATCTCCGTCGTTTCGAGCTTAC
GCGAACAGCCGTGGCGCTCATTTGCTCGTCGGGCATCGAATCTCGTCAGCTATCGTCAGCTTACCTTTTT
GGCAGCGATCGCGGCTCCCGACATCTTGGACCATTAGCTCCACAGGTATCTTCTTCCCTCTAGTGGTCAT
AACAGCAGCTTCAGCTACCTCTCAATTCAAAAAACCCCTCAAGACCCGTTTAGAGGCCCCAAGGGGTTAT
GCTATCAATCGTTGCGTTACACACACAAAAAACCAACACACATCCATCTTCGATGGATAGCGATTTTATT
ATCTAACTGCTGATCGAGTGTAGCCAGATCTAGTAATCAATTACGGGGTCATTAGTTCATAGCCCATATA
TGGAGTTCCG
